>Addgene plasmid #56598 | EYFP-Pit1 | depositor partial sequence | sequence record 87486 | insert sequence
GACGTCAGATCCGCTAGCGCTACCGGTCGCCACCATGGTGAGCAAGGGCGAGGAGCTGTTCACCGGGGTG
GTGCCCATCCTGGTCGAGCTGGACGGCGACGTAAACGGCCACAAGTTCAGCGTGTCCGGCGAGGGCGAGG
GCGATGCCACCTACGGCAAGCTGACCCTGAAGTTGATCTGCACCACCGGCAAGCTGCCCGTGCCCTGGCC
CACCCTCGTGACCACCTTCGGCTACGGCCTGCAGTGCTTCGCCCGCTACCCCGACCACATGAAGCAGCAC
GACTTCTTCAAGTCCGCCATGCCCGAAGGCTACGTCCAGGAGCGCACCATCTTCTTCAAGGACGACGGCA
ACTACAAGACCCGCGCCGAGGTGAAGTTCGAGGGCGACACCCTGGTGAACCGCATCGAGCTGAAGGGCAT
CGACTTCAAGGAGGACGGCAACATCCTGGGGCACAAGCTGGAGTACAACTACAACAGCCACAACGTCTAT
ATCATGGCCGACAAGCAGAAGAACGGCATCAAGGTGAACTTCAAGATCCGCCACAACATCGAGGACGGCA
GCGTGCAGCTCGCCGACCACTACCAGCAGAACACCCCCATCGGCGACGGCCCCGTGCTGCTGCCCGACAA
CCACTACCTGAGCTACCAGTCCGCCCTGAGCAAAGACCCCAACGAGAAGCGCGATCACATGGTCCTGCTG
GAGTTCGTGACCGCCGCCGGGATCACTCTCGGCATGGACGAGCTGTACCCTCTTGTGGGAATGAGTTGCC
AACCTTTCACCTCGGCTGATACCTTTATACCTCTGAATTCTGACGCTTCTGCTGCCCTGCCTCTGAGAAT
GCACCACAGTGCCGCTGAGGGTCTCCCAGCCTCCAACCACGCACACGTGATGTCCACAGCGACAGGACTT
CATATCTGTGCCTTCTGTCATATGGAAACAGCATCACTACGAGTGATGGCAGCACTTTACCCTGTCTTAC
AGTTTCAGAC
