>Addgene plasmid #56598 | EYFP-Pit1 | depositor partial sequence | sequence record 87487 | insert sequence 2
GATCACATGTCTGCTGAGTCGTGACGCGCGGGATCACTCTCGGCATGGACGAGCTGTACCCTCTTGTGGA
ATGAGTTGCCAACCTTTCACCTCGGCTGATACCTTTATACCTCTGAATTCTGACGCTCTGCTGCCTGCCT
CTGAGAATGCACCACAGTGCCGCTGAGGTCTCCCAGCCTCCAACCACGCCACCAACGTGATGTCCACAGC
GACAGGACTTCATTATTCTGTGCCTTCCTGTCATTATGGAAACCAGCCATCCACCTACGGAGTGATGGCA
GGCACTTTAACCCCTTGTCTTTACAAGTTTCCAGACCACACCCTGAGTCATGGGTTTCCTCCCCTGCACC
AACCTCTGCTGGCGGAGGACCCAACAGCCTCTGAATTTAAGCAGGAACTCAGGCGGAAAAGTAAATTGGT
GGAAGAGCCAATAGACATGGACTCCCCGGAAATCCGAGAACTGGAGCAGTTTGCCAACGAATTTAAAGTG
AGAAGAATTAAGTTAGGATACACCCAGACAAACGTGGGCGAAGCTCTGGCCGCTGTCCACGGCTCCGAAT
TCAGTCAAACAACCATCTGCCGATTTGAAAACTTGCAGCTCAGTTTCAAAAATGCTTGCAAACTGAAAGC
AATTTTATCCAAGTGGCTGGAGGAAGCTGAGCAGGTCGGAGCTTTGTACAATGAAAAAGTGGGAGCAAAC
GAAAGGAAGAGGAAACGGAGGACAACTATCAGTATCGCCGCTAAGGATGCTTTGGAGAGACACTTTGGAG
AGCACAGCAAACCTTCTTCGCAGGAGATCATGCGGATGGCTGAAGAATTGAATCTCGAGAAAGAAGTAGT
AAGAGTGTGGTTTTGCAACCGAAGGCAGAGAGAAAAACGGGTGAAAACGAGTCTCAATCAAAGTCTGTTC
TCTATTTCAAAGGAGCATCTTGAGTGCAGATAAGACTTGCCTGTGGTACCGCGGGCCCGGGATCCACCGG
ATCTAGATAACTGATCATAATCAGCCATACCACATTGAG
