[The description below was written by a language model from this plasmid's Addgene catalogue record.]
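Description:
EYFP-Pit1 is a mammalian expression plasmid that produces rat (R. norvegicus) Pit1 fused to the enhanced yellow fluorescent protein EYFP. It is built on an EYFP vector backbone of about 4.75 kb (not counting the insert), is maintained at high copy number in E. coli under kanamycin selection, and carries a neomycin resistance marker that allows G418 selection of transfected mammalian cells. Expression of the fusion is driven by the CMV promoter, a strong constitutive promoter in most mammalian cell lines. The listed sequencing primers, one in CMV and one in an SV40 polyadenylation signal, suggest that the fusion cassette sits between these two elements.

Pit1 is a pituitary-specific POU-domain transcription factor, and the record lists the nucleus as the expected localization of the fusion. The construct therefore serves as a fluorescent nuclear marker, or as a tool for following Pit1 distribution in live or fixed cells by microscopy. The EYFP tag has an excitation maximum of 513 nm and an emission maximum of 527 nm. The record does not state whether EYFP is fused to the N- or C-terminus of Pit1, nor whether a linker is present, although the name order hints at EYFP being upstream. The cloning method is listed as unknown. The depositor supplied no sequence information and no feature table is available, so details such as the origin of replication, exact insert boundaries and any additional elements cannot be confirmed from the record.
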