Addgene plasmid #56598: EYFP-Pit1
Purpose: Localization: Nucleus, Excitation: 513, Emission: 527
Depositing lab: Michael Davidson. Depositing organization: Florida State University, Tallahassee.
Backbone
  Vector backbone: EYFP
  Backbone size w/o insert (bp): 4750
  Vector type: Mammalian Expression
  Selectable markers: Neomycin (select with G418)
Growth in bacteria
  Bacterial resistance: Kanamycin, 50 μg/mL
  Growth temperature: 37°C
  Growth strain: DH5alpha
  Copy number: High Copy
Gene/Insert
  Gene/Insert name: Pit1 (alt name: NM_013008.2)
  Species: R. norvegicus (rat)
  Promoter: CMV
  Tag / fusion protein: EYFP
  Cloning method: Unknown
  Sequencing primers: 5′ CMV-F; 3′ SV40pA-R
Terms and licenses: Academic/Nonprofit Terms; Industry Terms
Depositor comments: No Sequence Information. Excitation = 513; Emission = 527
How to cite: EYFP-Pit1 was a gift from Michael Davidson (Addgene plasmid # 56598 ; http://n2t.net/addgene:56598 ; RRID:Addgene_56598)
